>Addgene plasmid #142614 | TFORF0400 | addgene full sequence | sequence record 454987 | Addgene NGS Result
TTAATGTAGTCTTATGCAATACTCTTGTAGTCTTGCAACATGGTAACGATGAGTTAGCAACATGCCTTAC
AAGGAGAGAAAAAGCACCGTGCATGCCGATTGGTGGAAGTAAGGTGGTACGATCGTGCCTTATTAGGAAG
GCAACAGACGGGTCTGACATGGATTGGACGAACCACTGAATTGCCGCATTGCAGAGATATTGTATTTAAG
TGCCTAGCTCGATACATAAACGGGTCTCTCTGGTTAGACCAGATCTGAGCCTGGGAGCTCTCTGGCTAAC
TAGGGAACCCACTGCTTAAGCCTCAATAAAGCTTGCCTTGAGTGCTTCAAGTAGTGTGTGCCCGTCTGTT
GTGTGACTCTGGTAACTAGAGATCCCTCAGACCCTTTTAGTCAGTGTGGAAAATCTCTAGCAGTGGCGCC
CGAACAGGGACTTGAAAGCGAAAGGGAAACCAGAGGAGCTCTCTCGACGCAGGACTCGGCTTGCTGAAGC
GCGCACGGCAAGAGGCGAGGGGCGGCGACTGGTGAGTACGCCAAAAATTTTGACTAGCGGAGGCTAGAAG
GAGAGAGATGGGTGCGAGAGCGTCAGTATTAAGCGGGGGAGAATTAGATCGCGATGGGAAAAAATTCGGT
TAAGGCCAGGGGGAAAGAAAAAATATAAATTAAAACATATAGTATGGGCAAGCAGGGAGCTAGAACGATT
CGCAGTTAATCCTGGCCTGTTAGAAACATCAGAAGGCTGTAGACAAATACTGGGACAGCTACAACCATCC
CTTCAGACAGGATCAGAAGAACTTAGATCATTATATAATACAGTAGCAACCCTCTATTGTGTGCATCAAA
GGATAGAGATAAAAGACACCAAGGAAGCTTTAGACAAGATAGAGGAAGAGCAAAACAAAAGTAAGACCAC
CGCACAGCAAGCGGCCGCTGATCTTCAGACCTGGAGGAGGAGATATGAGGGACAATTGGAGAAGTGAATT
ATATAAATATAAAGTAGTAAAAATTGAACCATTAGGAGTAGCACCCACCAAGGCAAAGAGAAGAGTGGTG
CAGAGAGAAAAAAGAGCAGTGGGAATAGGAGCTTTGTTCCTTGGGTTCTTGGGAGCAGCAGGAAGCACTA
TGGGCGCAGCGTCAATGACGCTGACGGTACAGGCCAGACAATTATTGTCTGGTATAGTGCAGCAGCAGAA
CAATTTGCTGAGGGCTATTGAGGCGCAACAGCATCTGTTGCAACTCACAGTCTGGGGCATCAAGCAGCTC
CAGGCAAGAATCCTGGCTGTGGAAAGATACCTAAAGGATCAACAGCTCCTGGGGATTTGGGGTTGCTCTG
GAAAACTCATTTGCACCACTGCTGTGCCTTGGAATGCTAGTTGGAGTAATAAATCTCTGGAACAGATTTG
GAATCACACGACCTGGATGGAGTGGGACAGAGAAATTAACAATTACACAAGCTTAATACACTCCTTAATT
GAAGAATCGCAAAACCAGCAAGAAAAGAATGAACAAGAATTATTGGAATTAGATAAATGGGCAAGTTTGT
GGAATTGGTTTAACATAACAAATTGGCTGTGGTATATAAAATTATTCATAATGATAGTAGGAGGCTTGGT
AGGTTTAAGAATAGTTTTTGCTGTACTTTCTATAGTGAATAGAGTTAGGCAGGGATATTCACCATTATCG
TTTCAGACCCACCTCCCAACCCCGAGGGGACCCATGCATTGCATCTCAATTAGTCAGCAACCAGGTGTGG
AAAGTCCCCAGGCTCCCCAGCAGGCAGAAGTATGCAAAGCATGCGTCTCAATTAGTCAGCAACCATAGTC
CCGCCCCTAACTCCGCCCATCCCGCCCCTAACTCCGCCCAGTTCCGCCCATTCTCCGCCCCATGGCTGAC
TAATTTTTTTTATTTATGCAGAGGCCGAGGCCGCCTCGGCCTCTGAGCTATTCCAGAAGTAGTGAGGAGG
CTTTTTTGGAGGCCTAGGCTTTTGCAAAAAGCTTTCTAGAGGTACCACCGGAGCTTACCATGACCGAGTA
CAAGCCCACGGTGCGCCTCGCCACCCGCGACGACGTCCCCAGGGCCGTACGCACCCTCGCCGCCGCGTTC
GCCGACTACCCCGCCACGCGCCACACCGTCGATCCGGACCGCCACATCGAGCGGGTCACCGAGCTGCAAG
AACTCTTCCTCACGCGCGTCGGGCTCGACATCGGCAAGGTGTGGGTCGCGGACGACGGCGCCGCCGTGGC
GGTCTGGACCACGCCGGAGAGCGTCGAAGCGGGGGCGGTGTTCGCCGAGATCGGCCCGCGCATGGCCGAG
TTGAGCGGTTCCCGGCTGGCCGCGCAGCAACAGATGGAAGGCCTCCTGGCGCCGCACCGGCCCAAGGAGC
CCGCGTGGTTCCTGGCCACCGTCGGCGTCTCGCCCGACCACCAGGGCAAGGGTCTGGGCAGCGCCGTCGT
GCTCCCCGGAGTGGAGGCGGCCGAGCGCGCCGGGGTGCCCGCCTTCCTGGAGACCTCCGCGCCCCGCAAC
CTCCCCTTCTACGAGCGGCTCGGCTTCACCGTCACCGCCGACGTCGAGGTGCCCGAAGGACCGCGCACCT
GGTGCATGACCCGCAAGCCCGGTGCCAGTTAACGAATTCTAGATCTTGAGACAAATGGCAGTATTCATCC
ACAATTTTAAAAGAAAAGGGGGGATTGGGGGGTACAGTGCAGGGGAAAGAATAGTAGACATAATAGCAAC
AGACATACAAACTAAAGAATTACAAAAACAAATTACAAAAATTCAAAATTTTCGGGTTTATTACAGGGAC
AGCAGAGATCCACTTTGGCGCCGGCTCGAGGCCTGCAGGTGCAAAGATGGATAAAGTTTTAAACAGAGAG
GAATCTTTGCAGCTAATGGACCTTCTAGGTCTTGAAAGGAGTGGGAATTGGCTCCGGTGCCCGTCAGTGG
GCAGAGCGCACATCGCCCACAGTCCCCGAGAAGTTGGGGGGAGGGGTCGGCAATTGAACCGGTGCCTAGA
GAAGGTGGCGCGGGGTAAACTGGGAAAGTGATGTCGTGTACTGGCTCCGCCTTTTTCCCGAGGGTGGGGG
AGAACCGTATATAAGTGCAGTAGTCGCCGTGAACGTTCTTTTTCGCAACGGGTTTGCCGCCAGAACACAG
GTAAGTGCCGTGTGTGGTTCCCGCGGGCCTGGCCTCTTTACGGGTTATGGCCCTTGCGTGCCTTGAATTA
CTTCCACCTGGCTGCAGTACGTGATTCTTGATCCCGAGCTTCGGGTTGGAAGTGGGTGGGAGAGTTCGAG
GCCTTGCGCTTAAGGAGCCCCTTCGCCTCGTGCTTGAGTTGAGGCCTGGCCTGGGCGCTGGGGCCGCCGC
GTGCGAATCTGGTGGCACCTTCGCGCCTGTCTCGCTGCTTTCGATAAGTCTCTAGCCATTTAAAATTTTT
GATGACCTGCTGCGACGCTTTTTTTCTGGCAAGATAGTCTTGTAAATGCGGGCCAAGATCTGCACACTGG
TATTTCGGTTTTTGGGGCCGCGGGCGGCGACGGGGCCCGTGCGTCCCAGCGCACATGTTCGGCGAGGCGG
GGCCTGCGAGCGCGGCCACCGAGAATCGGACGGGGGTAGTCTCAAGCTGGCCGGCCTGCTCTGGTGCCTG
GCCTCGCGCCGCCGTGTATCGCCCCGCCCTGGGCGGCAAGGCTGGCCCGGTCGGCACCAGTTGCGTGAGC
GGAAAGATGGCCGCTTCCCGGCCCTGCTGCAGGGAGCTCAAAATGGAGGACGCGGCGCTCGGGAGAGCGG
GCGGGTGAGTCACCCACACAAAGGAAAAGGGCCTTTCCGTCCTCAGCCGTCGCTTCATGTGACTCCACGG
AGTACCGGGCGCCGTCCAGGCACCTCGATTAGTTCTCGAGCTTTTGGAGTACGTCGTCTTTAGGTTGGGG
GGAGGGGTTTTATGCGATGGAGTTTCCCCACACTGAGTGGGTGGAGACTGAAGTTAGGCCAGCTTGGCAC
TTGATGTAATTCTCCTTGGAATTTGCCCTTTTTGAGTTTGGATCTTGGTTCATTCTCAAGCCTCAGACAG
TGGTTCAAAGTTTTTTTCTTCCATTTCAGGTGTCGTGAGGCTAGCACCGCCACCATGGCTGCTGTGTCTC
CGACCACCAGATGCCAGGAATCAGTGACATTCGAAGACGTTGCCGTGGTTTTCACAGATGAAGAGTGGAG
TCGTCTGGTCCCCATACAGAGGGACCTCTACAAGGAGGTGATGCTGGAGAACTATAACAGCATTGTGTCA
TTGGACTGGGAAACTAAGCCTGAGATTCACGATGCTTCAGACAAAAAATCAGAAGGATCATTGAGGGAAT
GCCTTGGAAGGCAAAGTCCTCTGTGTCCTAAATTTGAAGTTCATACACCCAATGGCAGGATGGGAACAGA
AAAGCAAAGCCCTTCAGGGGAGACTCGTAAGAAATCCCTCTCCCGGGACAAAGGCTTGCGGCGACGGTCA
GCCCTGTCCAGGGAAATTCTCACTAAAGAGAGACACCAGGAATGCAGTGACTGTGGGAAGACCTTTTTTG
ACCACTCATCCCTCACCCGCCATCAGAGGACTCACACTGGGGAGAAGCCCTACGACTGCCGCGAGTGTGG
GAAAGCCTTCAGCCACAGGAGCAGCCTCAGCAGACATCTGATGTCACACACTGGGGAGAGCCCCTACGAG
TGCAGTGTGTGCTCAAAAGCCTTCTTTGACCGTTCGTCCCTAACTGTCCATCAGCGAATTCACACTGGAG
AGAAACCCTTTCAGTGCAACGAGTGTGGAAAAGCCTTTTTTGACCGTTCATCCCTTACTCGACACCAGAG
AATTCACACTGGAGAAAGTCCTTATGAATGTCATCAGTGTGGGAAAGCCTTTAGCCAGAAAAGTATTCTT
ACTCGCCATCAGCTAATCCACACTGGCAGGAAGCCTTATGAGTGTAACGAGTGCGGGAAAGCTTTCTATG
GTGTCTCGTCTCTGAATAGACATCAGAAAGCTCATGCTGGGGACCCTCGCTATCAGTGTAACGAGTGTGG
CAAAGCTTTCTTTGACCGCTCATCCCTTACACAGCATCAGAAGATCCACACTGGAGACAAGCCATATGAA
TGCAGCGAATGCGGGAAAGCCTTTAGCCAGCGGTGCCGGCTCACGCGGCATCAGCGTGTCCACACGGGAG
AGAAGCCCTTTGAATGCACTGTGTGTGGGAAAGTTTTCAGTTCAAAATCTTCTGTTATTCAACATCAACG
GCGTTACGCCAAACAGGGAATAGACTAGTAATGAACTAGTCCGTAACTTGAAAGTATTTCGATTTCTTGG
CTTTATATATCTTGTGGAAAGGACGATAGTTTAACTGCAATAGCCCGTTCACGCGTTAAGTCGACAATCA
ACCTCTGGATTACAAAATTTGTGAAAGATTGACTGGTATTCTTAACTATGTTGCTCCTTTTACGCTATGT
GGATACGCTGCTTTAATGCCTTTGTATCATGCTATTGCTTCCCGTATGGCTTTCATTTTCTCCTCCTTGT
ATAAATCCTGGTTGCTGTCTCTTTATGAGGAGTTGTGGCCCGTTGTCAGGCAACGTGGCGTGGTGTGCAC
TGTGTTTGCTGACGCAACCCCCACTGGTTGGGGCATTGCCACCACCTGTCAGCTCCTTTCCGGGACTTTC
GCTTTCCCCCTCCCTATTGCCACGGCGGAACTCATCGCCGCCTGCCTTGCCCGCTGCTGGACAGGGGCTC
GGCTGTTGGGCACTGACAATTCCGTGGTGTTGTCGGGGAAATCATCGTCCTTTCCTTGGCTGCTCGCCTG
TGTTGCCACCTGGATTCTGCGCGGGACGTCCTTCTGCTACGTCCCTTCGGCCCTCAATCCAGCGGACCTT
CCTTCCCGCGGCCTGCTGCCGGCTCTGCGGCCTCTTCCGCGTCTTCGCCTTCGCCCTCAGACGAGTCGGA
TCTCCCTTTGGGCCGCCTCCCCGCGTCGACTTTAAGACCAATGACTTACAAGGCAGCTGTAGATCTTAGC
CACTTTTTAAAAGAAAAGGGGGGACTGGAAGGGCTAATTCACTCCCAACGAAGACAAGATCTGCTTTTTG
CTTGTACTGGGTCTCTCTGGTTAGACCAGATCTGAGCCTGGGAGCTCTCTGGCTAACTAGGGAACCCACT
GCTTAAGCCTCAATAAAGCTTGCCTTGAGTGCTTCAAGTAGTGTGTGCCCGTCTGTTGTGTGACTCTGGT
AACTAGAGATCCCTCAGACCCTTTTAGTCAGTGTGGAAAATCTCTAGCAGTACGTATAGTAGTTCATGTC
ATCTTATTATTCAGTATTTATAACTTGCAAAGAAATGAATATCAGAGAGTGAGAGGAACTTGTTTATTGC
AGCTTATAATGGTTACAAATAAAGCAATAGCATCACAAATTTCACAAATAAAGCATTTTTTTCACTGCAT
TCTAGTTGTGGTTTGTCCAAACTCATCAATGTATCTTATCATGTCTGGCTCTAGCTATCCCGCCCCTAAC
TCCGCCCATCCCGCCCCTAACTCCGCCCAGTTCCGCCCATTCTCCGCCCCATGGCTGACTAATTTTTTTT
ATTTATGCAGAGGCCGAGGCCGCCTCGGCCTCTGAGCTATTCCAGAAGTAGTGAGGAGGCTTTTTTGGAG
GCCTAGGGACGTACCCAATTCGCCCTATAGTGAGTCGTATTACGCGCGCTCACTGGCCGTCGTTTTACAA
CGTCGTGACTGGGAAAACCCTGGCGTTACCCAACTTAATCGCCTTGCAGCACATCCCCCTTTCGCCAGCT
GGCGTAATAGCGAAGAGGCCCGCACCGATCGCCCTTCCCAACAGTTGCGCAGCCTGAATGGCGAATGGG
[124 nt withheld, positions 6860-6983]
C
[91 nt withheld, positions 6985-7075]
A
[49 nt withheld, positions 7077-7125]
CCTTTGACGTTGGAGTCCACGTTCTTT
[37 nt withheld, positions 7153-7189]
ACCCTATCTCGGTCTATTCTTTTGATTTATAAGGGATTTTGCCGATTTCGGCCTATTGGTTAAAAAATGA
GCTGATTTAACAAAAATTTAACGCGAATTTTAACAAAATATTAACGCTTACAATTTAGGTGGCACTTTTC
GGGGAAATGTGCGCGGAACCCCTATTTGTTTATTTTTCTAAATACATTCAAATATGTATCCGCTCATGAG
ACAATAACCCTGATAAATGCTTCAATAATATTGAAAAAGGAAGAGTATGAGTATTCAACATTTCCGTGTC
GCCCTTATTCCCTTTTTTGCGGCATTTTGCCTTCCTGTTTTTGCTCACCCAGAAACGCTGGTGAAAGTAA
AAGATGCTGAAGATCAGTTGGGTGCACGAGTGGGTTACATCGAACTGGATCTCAACAGCGGTAAGATCCT
TGAGAGTTTTCGCCCCGAAGAACGTTTTCCAATGATGAGCACTTTTAAAGTTCTGCTATGTGGCGCGGTA
TTATCCCGTATTGACGCCGGGCAAGAGCAACTCGGTCGCCGCATACACTATTCTCAGAATGACTTGGTTG
AGTACTCACCAGTCACAGAAAAGCATCTTACGGATGGCATGACAGTAAGAGAATTATGCAGTGCTGCCAT
AACCATGAGTGATAACACTGCGGCCAACTTACTTCTGACAACGATCGGAGGACCGAAGGAGCTAACCGCT
TTTTTGCACAACATGGGGGATCATGTAACTCGCCTTGATCGTTGGGAACCGGAGCTGAATGAAGCCATAC
CAAACGACGAGCGTGACACCACGATGCCTGTAGCAATGGCAACAACGTTGCGCAAACTATTAACTGGCGA
ACTACTTACTCTAGCTTCCCGGCAACAATTAATAGACTGGATGGAGGCGGATAAAGTTGCAGGACCACTT
CTGCGCTCGGCCCTTCCGGCTGGCTGGTTTATTGCTGATAAATCTGGAGCCGGTGAGCGTGGGTCTCGCG
GTATCATTGCAGCACTGGGGCCAGATGGTAAGCCCTCCCGTATCGTAGTTATCTACACGACGGGGAGTCA
GGCAACTATGGATGAACGAAATAGACAGATCGCTGAGATAGGTGCCTCACTGATTAAGCATTGGTAACTG
TCAGACCAAGTTTACTCATATATACTTTAGATTGATTTAAAACTTCATTTTTAATTTAAAAGGATCTAGG
TGAAGATCCTTTTTGATAATCTCATGACCAAAATCCCTTAACGTGAGTTTTCGTTCCACTGAGCGTCAGA
CCCCGTAGAAAAGATCAAAGGATCTTCTTGAGATCCTTTTTTTCTGCGCGTAATCTGCTGCTTGCAAACA
AAAAAACCACCGCTACCAGCGGTGGTTTGTTTGCCGGATCAAGAGCTACCAACTCTTTTTCCGAAGGTAA
CTGGCTTCAGCAGAGCGCAGATACCAAATACTGTTCTTCTAGTGTAGCCGTAGTTAGGCCACCACTTCAA
GAACTCTGTAGCACCGCCTACATACCTCGCTCTGCTAATCCTGTTACCAGTGGCTGCTGCCAGTGGCGAT
AAGTCGTGTCTTACCGGGTTGGACTCAAGACGATAGTTACCGGATAAGGCGCAGCGGTCGGGCTGAACGG
GGGGTTCGTGCACACAGCCCAGCTTGGAGCGAACGACCTACACCGAACTGAGATACCTACAGCGTGAGCT
ATGAGAAAGCGCCACGCTTCCCGAAGGGAGAAAGGCGGACAGGTATCCGGTAAGCGGCAGGGTCGGAACA
GGAGAGCGCACGAGGGAGCTTCCAGGGGGAAACGCCTGGTATCTTTATAGTCCTGTCGGGTTTCGCCACC
TCTGACTTGAGCGTCGATTTTTGTGATGCTCGTCAGGGGGGCGGAGCCTATGGAAAAACGCCAGCAACGC
GGCCTTTTTACGGTTCCTGGCCTTTTGCTGGCCTTTTGCTCACATGTTCTTTCCTGCGTTATCCCCTGAT
TCTGTGGATAACCGTATTACCGCCTTTGAGTGAGCTGATACCGCTCGCCGCAGCCGAACGACCGAGCGCA
GCGAGTCAGTGAGCGAGGAAGCGGAAGAGCGCCCAATACGCAAACCGCCTCTCCCCGCGCGTTGGCCGAT
TCATTAATGCAGCTGGCACGACAGGTTTCCCGACTGGAAAGCGGGCAGTGAGCGCAACGCAATTAATGTG
AGTTAGCTCACTCATTAGGCACCCCAGGCTTTACACTTTATGCTTCCGGCTCGTATGTTGTGTGGAATTG
TGAGCGGATAACAATTTCACACAGGAAACAGCTATGACCATGATTACGCCAAGCGCGCAATTAACCCTCA
CTAAAGGGAACAAAAGCTGGAGCTGCAAGC
Features (pLannotate 1.2.2; 31 found; start..end, strand, type, name):
      5..231     +  promoter       RSV promoter: Rous sarcoma virus enhancer/promoter
    232..412     +  LTR            5' LTR (truncated): truncated 5' long terminal repeat (LTR) from HIV-1
    459..584     +  misc_feature   HIV-1 Ψ: packaging signal of human immunodeficiency virus type 1
    568..931     +  CDS            HIV-1 gag (fragment): gag protein from human immunodeficiency virus 1; gag
   1077..1310    +  misc_feature   RRE: The Rev response element (RRE) of HIV-1 allows for Rev-dependent mRNA export from the nucleus to the cytoplasm.
   1687..1713    +  CDS            Rev (fragment): human immunodeficiency virus 1 (HIV-1) Rev protein; rev; enhances nuclear export of unspliced and incompletely spliced viral mRNAs
   1720..1743    +  promoter       SV40 promoter (fragment): SV40 early promoter
   1744..1815    +  promoter       SV40 promoter (fragment): SV40 enhancer and early promoter
   1839..1974    +  rep_origin     SV40 ori: SV40 origin of replication
   2020..2616    +  CDS            PuroR (fragment): puromycin N-acetyltransferase; pac from Streptomyces; confers resistance to puromycin
   2665..2782    +  misc_feature   cPPT/CTS: central polypurine tract and central termination sequence of HIV-1
   2847..2913    +  CDS            small t antigen (fragment): SV40 (simian virus 40) small t antigen
   2920..4098    +  promoter       EF-1α promoter: strong constitutive promoter for human elongation factor EF-1α
   4115..4603    +  CDS            ZNF2 (fragment): ZNF2_HUMAN - Also known as ZNF661. Experimental evidence at protein level: Swiss-Prot protein existence level 1. May be involved in transcriptional regulation. From Homo sapiens (Human).
   5291..5344    +  promoter       U6 promoter (fragment): RNA polymerase III promoter for human U6 snRNA
   5386..5974    +  misc_feature   WPRE: woodchuck hepatitis virus posttranscriptional regulatory element
   6025..6044    +  misc_feature   cPPT/CTS (fragment): central polypurine tract and central termination sequence of HIV-1
   6046..6279    +  LTR            3' LTR (ΔU3): self-inactivating 3' long terminal repeat (LTR) from HIV-1
   6357..6478    +  polyA_signal   SV40 poly(A) signal: SV40 polyadenylation signal
   6518..6653    +  rep_origin     SV40 ori: SV40 origin of replication
   6674..6692    -  promoter       T7 promoter: promoter for bacteriophage T7 RNA polymerase
   6700..6855    +  CDS            lacZα (fragment): LacZα fragment of β-galactosidase; lacZ fragment
   6860..7288    +  rep_origin     f1 ori (sequence partly withheld): f1 bacteriophage origin of replication; arrow indicates direction of (+) strand synthesis
   7341..7445    +  promoter       AmpR promoter: bla
   7446..8306    +  CDS            AmpR: β-lactamase; bla; confers resistance to ampicillin, carbenicillin, and related antibiotics
   8477..9065    +  rep_origin     ori: high-copy-number ColE1/pMB1/pBR322/pUC origin of replication
   9248..9340    +  CDS            lacI (fragment): lac repressor; lacI; The lac repressor binds to the lac operator to inhibit transcription in E. coli. This inhibition can be relieved by adding lactose or isopropyl-β-D-thiogalactopyranoside (IPTG).
   9353..9374    +  protein_bind   CAP binding site: CAP binding activates transcription in the presence of cAMP. E. coli catabolite activator protein
   9389..9419    +  promoter       lac promoter: promoter for the E. coli lac operon
   9427..9443    +  protein_bind   lac operator: The lac repressor binds to the lac operator to inhibit transcription in E. coli. This inhibition can be relieved by adding lactose or isopropyl-β-D-thiogalactopyranoside (IPTG). lac repressor encoded by lacI
   9488..9506    +  promoter       T3 promoter: promoter for bacteriophage T3 RNA polymerase
