[The description below was written by a language model from this plasmid's Addgene catalogue record and pLannotate feature annotations shown in this document.]
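Description:
TFORF0400 is a lentiviral mammalian expression plasmid built on the pLX_TRC317 backbone. It belongs to a barcoded transcription factor ORF collection designed for overexpression and pooled screening. It is propagated in E. coli through a high-copy ColE1/pUC-type origin with ampicillin resistance (AmpR), and it also carries an f1 origin and remnants of a lac/lacZα cloning region flanked by T7 and T3 promoters. The depositor warns that the plasmid may recombine, as is common for LTR-containing lentiviral vectors.

The viral portion has a third-generation, self-inactivating layout. An RSV promoter drives a truncated HIV-1 5' LTR, followed by the Ψ packaging signal with a gag fragment, the RRE for Rev-dependent RNA export, a cPPT/CTS element, and a ΔU3 3' LTR with a downstream SV40 poly(A) signal. Two expression units sit between the LTRs. An SV40 early promoter/origin drives puromycin N-acetyltransferase for selecting transduced cells, and the strong constitutive EF-1α promoter drives the human ZNF2 open reading frame, a zinc finger protein thought to act in transcriptional regulation. The insert is recorded as about 1.27 kb and was made synthetically. The automated annotation labels only the first part of this region as ZNF2, probably because the cloned isoform differs from the reference protein used for matching. A WPRE downstream of the ORF enhances transcript stability and expression.

The record states that each construct has a unique 24-bp barcode, but the feature table does not annotate it. The barcode allows the delivered transcription factor to be identified by sequencing in pooled screens, such as those for factors that direct cell differentiation.
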