Addgene plasmid #142614: TFORF0400
Purpose: Lentiviral vector for overexpressing transcription factor ORFs with unique 24-bp barcodes. Barcodes facilitate identification of transcription factors in pooled screens.
Depositing lab: Feng Zhang. Depositing organization: Broad Institute. Publication: A transcription factor atlas of directed differentiation. Joung J, Ma S, Tay T, Geiger-Schuller KR, Kirchgatterer PC, Verdine VK, Guo B, Arias-Garcia MA, Allen WE, Singh A, Kuksenko O, Abudayyeh OO, Gootenberg JS, Fu Z, Macrae RK, Buenrostro JD, Regev A, Zhang F. Cell. 2023 Jan 5;186(1):209-229.e26. doi: 10.1016/j.cell.2022.11.026. PubMed 36608654.
Backbone
  Vector backbone: pLX_TRC317
  Backbone manufacturer: Broad Institute Genetic Perturbation Platform
  Backbone size w/o insert (bp): 8264
  Vector type: Mammalian Expression, Lentiviral
  Selectable markers: Puromycin
Growth in bacteria
  Bacterial resistance: Ampicillin, 100 μg/mL
  Growth temperature: 30°C
  Growth strain: NEB Stable
  Copy number: High Copy
Gene/Insert
  Gene/Insert name: ZNF2
  Species: H. sapiens (human)
  Insert size (bp): 1265
  Entrez Gene: ZNF2 (a.k.a. A1-5, ZNF661, Zfp661)
  Promoter: EF1a
  Cloning method: Unknown
  Sequencing primers: 5′ GGGTGGAGACTGAAGTTAGGCCAG; 3′ CACATAGCGTAAAAGGAGCAACATAG
Terms and licenses: Academic/Nonprofit Terms; Industry Terms: Not Available to Industry
Depositor comments: NM_001282398,ENST00000622059 . The transcription factor ORF portion of this plasmid was synthesized by Genewiz. Please test multiple small colonies in case of plasmid recombination. To make this collection available in a timely manner, a portion of this collection was not fully sequenced by Addgene. If an Addgene verified full plasmid sequence is not available, please contact us prior to placing an order to request the full sequence.
How to cite: TFORF0400 was a gift from Feng Zhang (Addgene plasmid # 142614 ; http://n2t.net/addgene:142614 ; RRID:Addgene_142614)
