>Addgene plasmid #142614 | TFORF0400 | depositor partial sequence | sequence record 279980 | Insert
ACCGCCACCATGGCTGCTGTGTCTCCGACCACCAGATGCCAGGAATCAGTGACATTCGAAGACGTTGCCG
TGGTTTTCACAGATGAAGAGTGGAGTCGTCTGGTCCCCATACAGAGGGACCTCTACAAGGAGGTGATGCT
GGAGAACTATAACAGCATTGTGTCATTGGACTGGGAAACTAAGCCTGAGATTCACGATGCTTCAGACAAA
AAATCAGAAGGATCATTGAGGGAATGCCTTGGAAGGCAAAGTCCTCTGTGTCCTAAATTTGAAGTTCATA
CACCCAATGGCAGGATGGGAACAGAAAAGCAAAGCCCTTCAGGGGAGACTCGTAAGAAATCCCTCTCCCG
GGACAAAGGCTTGCGGCGACGGTCAGCCCTGTCCAGGGAAATTCTCACTAAAGAGAGACACCAGGAATGC
AGTGACTGTGGGAAGACCTTTTTTGACCACTCATCCCTCACCCGCCATCAGAGGACTCACACTGGGGAGA
AGCCCTACGACTGCCGCGAGTGTGGGAAAGCCTTCAGCCACAGGAGCAGCCTCAGCAGACATCTGATGTC
ACACACTGGGGAGAGCCCCTACGAGTGCAGTGTGTGCTCAAAAGCCTTCTTTGACCGTTCGTCCCTAACT
GTCCATCAGCGAATTCACACTGGAGAGAAACCCTTTCAGTGCAACGAGTGTGGAAAAGCCTTTTTTGACC
GTTCATCCCTTACTCGACACCAGAGAATTCACACTGGAGAAAGTCCTTATGAATGTCATCAGTGTGGGAA
AGCCTTTAGCCAGAAAAGTATTCTTACTCGCCATCAGCTAATCCACACTGGCAGGAAGCCTTATGAGTGT
AACGAGTGCGGGAAAGCTTTCTATGGTGTCTCGTCTCTGAATAGACATCAGAAAGCTCATGCTGGGGACC
CTCGCTATCAGTGTAACGAGTGTGGCAAAGCTTTCTTTGACCGCTCATCCCTTACACAGCATCAGAAGAT
CCACACTGGAGACAAGCCATATGAATGCAGCGAATGCGGGAAAGCCTTTAGCCAGCGGTGCCGGCTCACG
CGGCATCAGCGTGTCCACACGGGAGAGAAGCCCTTTGAATGCACTGTGTGTGGGAAAGTTTTCAGTTCAA
AATCTTCTGTTATTCAACATCAACGGCGTTACGCCAAACAGGGAATAGACTAGTAATGAACTAGTCCGTA
ACTTGAAAGTATTTCGATTTCTTGGCTTTATATATCTTGTGGAAAGGACGATAGTTTAACTGCAATAGCC
CGTTC
