>Addgene plasmid #142614 | TFORF0400 | depositor partial sequence | sequence record 279981 | Barcode
TAGTTTAACTGCAATAGCCCGTTC
